Addgene plasmid #12635: XF1 GAL Smad3
Depositing lab: Rik Derynck. Depositing organization: University of California, San Francisco (UCSF). Publication: Smad3 and Smad4 cooperate with c-Jun/c-Fos to mediate TGF-beta-induced transcription. Zhang Y, Feng XH, Derynck R. Nature. 1998 Aug 27. 394(6696):909-13. 10.1038/29814 PubMed 9732876.
Backbone
  Vector backbone: XF1 Gal
  Vector type: Mammalian Expression
Growth in bacteria
  Bacterial resistance: Ampicillin, 100 μg/mL
  Growth temperature: 37°C
  Growth strain: DH5alpha
  Copy number: High Copy
Gene/Insert
  Gene/Insert name: Smad3 (alt name: MADR3)
  Species: H. sapiens (human)
  Insert size (bp): 1275
  Entrez Gene: SMAD3 (a.k.a. HSPC193, HsT17436, JV15-2, LDS1C, LDS3, MADH3, hMAD-3, hSMAD3, mad3)
  Tag / fusion protein: Gal4 DBD (N terminal on backbone)
  Cloning method: Restriction Enzyme; 5′ cloning site EcoRI (not destroyed); 3′ cloning site SalI (not destroyed)
  Sequencing primers: 5′ Gal4 forward
Terms and licenses: Academic/Nonprofit Terms; Industry Terms: Not Available to Industry
Depositor comments: The Gal4 DNA Binding Domain (aa1-147) was fused to full-length Smad3. See author's map for details. Also see: Feng et al (1998) Genes and Development 12, 2153-2163.
How to cite: XF1 GAL Smad3 was a gift from Rik Derynck (Addgene plasmid # 12635 ; http://n2t.net/addgene:12635 ; RRID:Addgene_12635)
