[The description below was written by a language model from this plasmid's Addgene catalogue record.]
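Description:
XF1 GAL Smad3 is a mammalian expression plasmid built on the XF1 Gal backbone that encodes full-length human Smad3 (also known as MADR3 or MADH3) fused at its N-terminus to the DNA-binding domain of yeast Gal4 (amino acids 1–147). The Gal4 domain is supplied by the backbone, and the roughly 1.3 kb Smad3 coding sequence was inserted downstream of it by restriction cloning between EcoRI and SalI sites, both of which remain intact, so the insert can be excised or exchanged. The plasmid is maintained in E. coli as a high-copy replicon under ampicillin selection. The record does not state which promoter drives expression in mammalian cells, which origin of replication is present, or whether there is any mammalian selection marker. No feature table is provided, so these details would have to be taken from the depositor's map.

Gal4 DBD fusions of this type are normally used in heterologous transcription assays. The Gal4 domain tethers the fused protein to Gal4 binding sites (UAS elements) placed upstream of a reporter gene on a co-transfected plasmid, so reporter output reflects the intrinsic transactivation capacity of the fusion partner independently of its own DNA-binding specificity. The same arrangement serves as the bait in mammalian two-hybrid style interaction tests. Smad3 is a receptor-regulated effector of TGF-β signalling, and the associated publication concerns cooperation of Smad3 and Smad4 with c-Jun/c-Fos in TGF-β-induced transcription. This suggests use of the construct to examine Smad3 transcriptional activity, its ligand responsiveness and its dependence on partner proteins or coactivators.
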