>Addgene plasmid #12635 | XF1 GAL Smad3 | addgene partial sequence | sequence record 19052 | 12635 with Gal4-N
TCTCGTCCATCCTGCCTTTCACTCCCCCGATCGTGAAGCGCCTGCTGGGCTGGAAGAAGGGCGAGCAGAA
CGGGCAGGAGGAGAAATGGTGCGAGAAGGCGGTCAAGAGCCTGGTCAAGAAACTCAAGAAGACGGGGCAG
CTGGACGAGCTGGAGAAGGCCATCACCACGCAGAACGTCAACACCAAGTGCATCACCATCCCCAGGTCCC
TGGATGGCCGGTTGCAGGTGTCCCATCGGAAGGGGCTCCCTCATGTCATCTACTGCCGCCTGTGGCGATG
GCCAGACCTGCACAGCCACCACGAGCTGCGGGCCATGGAGCTGTGTGAGTTCGCCTTCAATATGAAGAAG
GACGAGGTCTGCGTGAATCCCTACCACTACCAGAGAGTAGAGACACCAGTTCTACCTCCTGTGTTGGTGC
CACGCCACACAGAGATCCCGGCCGAGTTCCCCCCACTGGACGACTACAGCCATTCCATCCCCGAAAACAC
TAACTTCCCCGCAGGCATCGAGCCCCAGAGCAATATTCCAGAGACCCCACCCCCTGGCTACCTGAGTGAA
GATGGAGAAACCAGTGACCACCAGATGAACCACAGCATGGACGCAGGTTCTCCAAACCTATCCCCGAATC
CGATGTCCCCAGCACATAATAACTTGGACCTGCAGCCAGTTACCTACTGCGAGCCGGCCTTCTGGTGCTC
CATCTCCTACTACGAGCTGAACCAGCGCGTCGGGGAGACATTCCACGCCTCGCAGCCATCCATGACTGTG
GATGGCTT
